>Addgene plasmid #127178 | PB-Neo-TetO-Cdk12_Untagged | addgene full sequence | sequence record 246525 | Addgene NGS Result
CTAAATTGTAAGCGTTAATATTTTGTTAAAATTCGCGTTAAATTTTTGTTAAATCAGCTCATTTTTTAAC
CAATAGGCCGAAATCGGCAAAATCCCTTATAAATCAAAAGAATAGACCGAGATAGGGT
[37 nt withheld, positions 129-165]
AAAGAACGTGGACTCCAACGTCAAAGG
[49 nt withheld, positions 193-241]
T
[91 nt withheld, positions 243-333]
G
[124 nt withheld, positions 335-458]
CCCATTCGCCATTCAGGCTGCGCAACTGTTGGGAAGGGCGATCGGTGCGGGCCTCTTCGCTATTACGCCA
GCTGGCGAAAGGGGGATGTGCTGCAAGGCGATTAAGTTGGGTAACGCCAGGGTTTTCCCAGTCACGACGT
TGTAAAACGACGGCCAGTGAGCGCGCCTCGTTCATTCACGTTTTTGAACCCGTGGAGGACGGGCAGACTC
GCGGTGCAAATGTGTTTTACAGCGTGATGGAGCAGATGAAGATGCTCGACACGCTGCAGAACACGCAGCT
AGATTAACCCTAGAAAGATAATCATATTGTGACGTACGTTAAAGATAATCATGTGTAAAATTGACGCATG
TGTTTTATCGGTCTGTATATCGAGGTTTATTTATTAATTTGAATAGATATTAAGTTTTATTATATTTACA
CTTACATACTAATAATAAATTCAACAAACAATTTATTTATGTTTATTTATTTATTAAAAAAAACAAAAAC
TCAAAATTTCTTCTATAAAGTAACAAAACTTTTATCGAATTCCTGCAGCCCAGCTTGATCCCGCCTCAGA
AGCCATAGAGCCCACCGCATCCCCAGCATGCCTGCTATTGTCTTCCCAATCCTCCCCCTTGCTGTCCTGC
CCCACCCCACCCCCCAGAATAGAATGACACCTACTCAGACAATGCGATGCAATTTCCTCATTTTATTAGG
AAAGGACAGTGGGAGTGGCACCTTCCAGGGTCAAGGAAGGCACGGGGGAGGGGCAAACAACAGATGGCTG
GCAACTAGAAGGCACAGTCGAGGCTGATCAGCGGGTTTAAACGGGCCCTCTAGAGGTTAGCGCTAGCTCA
TTACTACGTAGAATCGAGACCGAGGAGAGGGTTAGGGATAGGCTTACCAACCACTTTGTACAAGAAAGCT
GGGTCGAATTCGCCCTTCTCGAGTTAATAAGGAACTCCTCTCCCTCTTCCCCCTCGTGGTAGGACTCTTG
CAGCCCCCCTGTAGGGTTTTCCATAAGACTGAGCTGGGCCCCCCCACTGAAGCGTTGTTCCTGAGCTGTT
GGCCCCAGTGGTTCCCGGTCCCAGCTCCCCATAGTTTTGCAATTTGGTCTCTGCATGTACCACAGAGTTG
CTATTTCCCTCAGACTTGAGGAATGGTTGCCCAACCACTGAGTGTAATGCTAAGGGAACCCTGGTAAAAC
GGAGGTCCTGGTCCCCTGGGAACTGCACTGACCCTGTGCCCTGGTAGCTGTTGGACTCCCCAAGGTGGCT
CACAGAGCCTGAGAAGGTCCTGTTCTTCACCGGGGTCTGAACCAAAGATTCTGTCAAGGCTGGACCAGAA
CTGCGTTCATCAGTGTCAGCGGAACTGAACCCTGTCTCAGGCCCATCAGTATTTCCGTAAGTCCTGTTTG
GATGGGATCGGGTGGAGTATTCCATTGGTCTCAAGGCCTGGTGCTCATGTGGCAGGTGGCCAGGAGGCTC
TGCTTCAGGCTGGGATAAAAGTTGCAGCAAGGCGGCTGTCACGGCGGGATTCAACTCCTGGGGGGCGCTG
GAAAGATCGCCTTCAACCAGAGGGGGTGGAGGTGGCGGCGGTGGAGGTCCAGGGGGCTCAGGGGGCCTCT
TCTCTGGTGGAAGAATGTGAGGAGGACATGCTGCTGCCTCCTCCTGTGGCATTGTAGGAGTTCTTCGGGG
CCCCTGTGGCCCACTATTCTTGTCATTGGTGTTTTCCTCCAGGTTACCTGCTGGCTCTTGGGTTTTCATC
AGCTGACTCAAGAGAACTGCCAACACATTCTGCATGTCAGCTGGTGTGTTTGAAGCTTCAGGAGTTGTCT
GTTCAGCAGGAGGCAGGACCACAGGTACAGAAGGTACCTCCTTCAATGATTCTTCAGGGGCTATGGATTC
TGAGTCCTGCTGCTGGGAACTGGCTTCAGTCAGTGCACTAATAGACTGATTCAAGGCTTCAAGCTGCTGT
TGCATCTCTGGATTGGAGTGGATATTAAGCAGCTGTGCCATCTGAGGGATGCTCAGGTCAGTTTGGCTCT
GAAGCAGGTTTAATAACACTGCCAATTCACTTTGATTCAACTGCTGTGTGATGTCACCAAGGCCTACTGC
ATCCCCTGGACCAGGCTCTGCCTTGACAGGAGCAGGCTGAGGTGGTGCTGGGCTATTGTTTTTCACAGGC
TCAGCTGTTGTCCCTGAGGTAGTTTCTTTTCTAGAAGCTTTGGACGGAGGTGGATCTTCTATCACAATAC
CACTCTGTCGCTGCCGTCGACGTTTCTTACTCCACAATTCATGGCAATCCTGCCAGTGAGGTAGGTCTGG
AGGTGCCATTTTGCTGAGTTCCACATCTTTAAGAAAGTCACTCTGTAGGGTCTGTTCAGCTGTGCACCTC
TTGCTAGGATCCAGTGTCAGCATGTGGTCCAATAGATCAAGTGCCGCTGAAGGAATGAAAGAGAATTCTT
CTCTTAGGCGTCTCCTGTATTGCTTCTTCGGTTTCATGGTGTTGAAGTAGGGCAGCTTGATAACATCAGG
CCACACTGCTGGACAAGGACTACCACAGAGACGACTGATAAGTTCTAGCTGAGCCAGTTCTAAATTGGCT
TGAAAAATAGGTTTCTTTGTGAACAGTTCTCCAAGGATGCACCCACAGCTCCAAACATCAATGGCTGGTG
TGTATCTTTCCTCTCCAAGAAGAAGCTCTGGAGGTCGATACCAAAGAGTGATGACTTTGTTTGTGTAAGG
GCGACTCTCTTCAGAGTTATAGAGCCGAGCAAGTCCAAAATCTGCCAGTTTGATTTGCCCGCTGTTATTC
AGCAAAATGTTAGAACATTTAATATCCCGATGGAGGAAATTCTTTTTGTGACAGTAATCCAGTCCTTCCA
TTAGCTGTTTCATAAATGACTTGATATGGTCCTCAGAAAAGTGCACCAAACCTGATTCAAGCAGTCCCAT
TAAGTCATGGTCCATATATTCAAATACAAGGTAAAAGGCACCTTTGTCCTTCTTGAAATCCAGTGCATCT
TGTTTGTCTGTGACAATTTCCTTCATGTTTACAACACTCTGGTGAACTAATTGACGAAGAATCTTGATCT
CCCGGATGGCTGTGATTGGGAAGCCCTCTTTCTCATTGTCCAGCCGAACCTTCTTCAGAGCTACTAGTTC
TCCTGTGTCTTTGTCCTTGGCTTTATATACTTGGCCATAGGTCCCCTCTCCAATAATCCCAATAATGTCA
AACTTGTCCACACAGCGCTTCCCCCAATCACTTTCTGTTTGTCTTCTTTCTCCATAACGTGGACAACAAA
TTTTTGGTCTCTTTTTATATGGTTGTTGAGGTGGTGTAATTGCCTTTGGCTCTGGAGAATCTGGAGGCGA
TGGATCTCCTCCTGGTAGCTCAGGAGGAAGAGGCAAGTCTGTAAGCAAGTGGCGAGTCCTCTGTTCCTTC
TCTTTCTTTGCAGGCTTTGAAGGAAGTGTTTCTTTTGGACTATCCATGTCATCATCTCCAGGTAATAGGG
GAGGGAGGGGCAGAGGAGGCAATGTTGAAGTCTTCAGATGTGGAATAGCAGCTGTTATAGATACTTGAGT
CTTCATAGAAACCTGTACAGGGGGCTGAGAATTTGTCTGAGAGGATAGAGTAGATGTCCTTGGGTGAGGA
GAAGAGGGTAAAATTGAAGTACTTGAAACAGGAACTTGACTAAATGGTGGTTGGGGAGGAGGCAGAGGTG
GCTGCAGCGGAATAGCTGGTAGTGGAGGCAAAGGTGGCAAAGGGGGTGTCTGAGGTGGAGGGGTAGTAGC
TGGTAAAGGGGGTGGAGAAGTAATTGTGGGAAGAGGTGGAAGGGTCTCCTTTTCTGATGTCTCTGTCTCC
TTTGAAGTAACAATCACCTCTTTCGGTGCTACAGGTTTAACGTCCTTTGTTCCCTGTGCTTTCAAATCCT
TAGCAGGATGCTTCTGCAAGTTCTCATCCAACCTAACCTTCCCTGTGTCTAAACAATGTTTTACCTCTGG
GTTTGAATGTGCTACAGTAACCAGTTCAGTATCTGGGGTCGATTTTTCTGATTTTATACTTCTGGGTAAC
TTTTTAGACTCTAACCCTGACTCCTTCACCTCAAGTTTCTCTTTTTTAGGCAAAATTATAGGTGAACTCT
TGGACTCTTTTCCATCCATTTTTGCTGCTGCAGCAGCTGCTGCTCTTTCCTTCTTTTTTCTACTGAGTTC
AGCTCCCAGGCTGGAATTCAATGGAAGCCTGACAGGTGAGATACTGGAATGACGACTGCGTGACCCGGAT
CGCTTCTTTTTACTATGAGAAGATGAGTGTCTTGAATATGCAGGACTTCTACTTCTGGACTTCATGGATT
TCCTACTGGGGAGTGGACTCCGACTCAGAGACCTCTTGCTCAGGAAAGGGCTGCTTGATCGCCTTCGGCC
ATAGGGGCTGGGTGATCTCCCGCTGTAAGAGCCGCTCCTTTCATAGCTGGAGGACCGTCTCCGGCTATAG
GGACTCACAGACCTCTGTCGTCGGCTGTAAGGACTGGGTGACCGAGTGCTGGACTGGTAAGCAGAAGGCT
CTTTGTAAGGTGGGCTGATTGACTGCCTTCTTGAGGTACTTCCAGGACTCTTCTTGTAGGAGTCATAGTT
GCTAGAAGTGTGAGACCTTGGGGGGCTAAGATCGTAGTCTTGGCCATAAGAAGCTCCGGAAGGGCTGTCA
TCTTGCTTGGAACTGTCAGACCATTTCCTATGGGGACTCCTGGATCTCCGTTTAGGGCTAGCCACGGTTT
TGTAACTTTTGGGTGTTTCCCTTTTCCGATGACTTTTACTCCGGTCCTTGTATCCAGACTTTAACTCTCG
CTCTTTGCGGGTCTTCTCCTTGTGCATTTTGGACGACCTGGATTCCTTGCTGCCGCTTTTGGATAGCTGG
GCCTTCCCATAATCATCACTCCCCTCCACGGACCGTTTGGAACTGCCCGATACCCGGTCCTTCATAGATC
CAGATTTGGAGACTTCCTGATTTTTTTCCTTTTCCGTCTGTTTAGTTTTTAGCAAGTCTCGGGACCGCCG
GTGCTGGTGGTGACGATGTCGGTGCAGGCGATCGCTCCGATCCGTTCCCCGACGTTCCTCGTTCTCCCTC
CGGTCTGATTTGAAGGCCGTGTCATCGGAGAAGGTGTCTGAATCAGAGCTGATGTCATCGTACTCCACCA
GTGGTTTGATTATGGTACCCAAAGATGCCGCTTCGGGGGTCACCAGCCCCACGTCTTTGGAGTGCTTGGA
CTTATGCCGCTTGTGCTTCGACACCAAGCGGTGACGCTCCCTGCTGTTGGAGCTGCCACCTCCCGATGAC
GGCTGCGAAGTTCCAGAAGCTCCTCCGCTCCCGTCCTTCTTGCCCCCATGTCTCTCGGAATTGGGCATGG
TGGCGGCGAGCTCAGTAGTAAGGGCGAATTCGGAGCCTGCTTTTTTGTACAAACTTGTTGATATCTGCAC
TAGTGGATCCGAGCTCGGTACGAATTCGGGGCCGCGGAGGCTGGATCGGTCCCGGTGTCTTCTATGGAGG
TCAAAACAGCGTGGATGGCGTCTCCAGGCGATCTGACGGTTCACTAAACGAGCTCTGCTTATATAGGCCT
CCCACCGTACACGCCTACCTCGACCCGGGTACCGAGCTCGACTTTCACTTTTCTCTATCACTGATAGGGA
GTGGTAAACTCGACTTTCACTTTTCTCTATCACTGATAGGGAGTGGTAAACTCGACTTTCACTTTTCTCT
ATCACTGATAGGGAGTGGTAAACTCGACTTTCACTTTTCTCTATCACTGATAGGGAGTGGTAAACTCGAC
TTTCACTTTTCTCTATCACTGATAGGGAGTGGTAAACTCGACTTTCACTTTTCTCTATCACTGATAGGGA
GTGGTAAACTCGACTTTCACTTTTCTCTATCACTGATAGGGAGTGGTAAACTCGAGTTGCCTGCTATTGT
CTTCCCAATCCTCCCCCTTGCTGTCCTGCCCCACCCCACCCCCCAGAATAGAATGACACCTACTCAGACA
ATGCGATGCAATTTCCTCATTTTATTAGGAAAGGACAGTGGGAGTGGCACCTTCCAGGGTCAAGGAAGGC
ACGGGGGAGGGGCAAACAACAGATGGCTGGCAACTAGAAGGCACAGTCGAGGCTGATCAGCGAGCTCTAG
AGAATTGATCCCCTCAGAAGAACTCGTCAAGAAGGCGATAGAAGGCGATGCGCTGCGAATCGGGAGCGGC
GATACCGTAAAGCACGAGGAAGCGGTCAGCCCATTCGCCGCCAAGCTCTTCAGCAATATCACGGGTAGCC
AACGCTATGTCCTGATAGCGGTCCGCCACACCCAGCCGGCCACAGTCGATGAATCCAGAAAAGCGGCCAT
TTTCCACCATGATATTCGGCAAGCAGGCATCGCCATGGGTCACGACGAGATCATCGCCGTCGGGCATGCG
CGCCTTGAGCCTGGCGAACAGTTCGGCTGGCGCGAGCCCCTGATGCTCTTCGTCCAGATCATCCTGATCG
ACAAGACCGGCTTCCATCCGAGTACGTGCTCGCTCGATGCGATGTTTCGCTTGGTGGTCGAATGGGCAGG
TAGCCGGATCAAGCGTATGCAGCCGCCGCATTGCATCAGCCATGATGGATACTTTCTCGGCAGGAGCAAG
GTGAGATGACAGGAGATCCTGCCCCGGCACTTCGCCCAATAGCAGCCAGTCCCTTCCCGCTTCAGTGACA
ACGTCGAGCACAGCTGCGCAAGGAACGCCCGTCGTGGCCAGCCACGATAGCCGCGCTGCCTCGTCCTGCA
GTTCATTCAGGGCACCGGACAGGTCGGTCTTGACAAAAAGAACCGGGCGCCCCTGCGCTGACAGCCGGAA
CACGGCGGCATCAGAGCAGCCGATTGTCTGTTGTGCCCAGTCATAGCCGAATAGCCTCTCCACCCAAGCG
GCCGGAGAACCTGCGTGCAATCCATCTTGTTCAATGGCCGATCCCATATTGGCTGCAGGTCGAAAGGCCC
GGAGATGAGGAAGAGGAGAACAGCGCGGCAGACGTGCGCTTTTGAAGCGTGCAGAATGCCGGGCCTCCGG
AGGACCTTCGGGCGCCCGCCCCGCCCCTGAGCCCGCCCCTGAGCCCGCCCCCGGACCCACCCCTTCCCAG
CCTCTGAGCCCAGAAAGCGAAGGAGCAAAGCTGCTATTGGCCGCTGCCCCAAAGGCCTACCCGCTTCCAT
TGCTCAGCGGTGCTGTCCATCTGCACGAGACTAGTGAGACGTGCTACTTCCATTTGTCACGTCCTGCACG
ACGCGAGCTGCGGGGCGGGGGGGAACTTCCTGACTAGGGGAGGAGTAGAAGGTGGCGCGAAGGGGCCACC
AAAGAACGGAGCCGGTTGGCGCCTACCGGTGGATGTGGAATGTGTGCGAGGCCAGAGGCCACTTGTGTAG
CGCCAAGTGCCCAGCGGGGCTGCTAAAGCGCATGCTCCAGACTGCCTTGGGAAAAGTACTGCCTAGGCCT
CCAAAAAAGCCTCCTCACTACTTCTGGAATAGCTCAGAGGCAGAGGCGGCCTCGGCCTCTGCATAAATAA
AAAAAATTAGTCAGCCATGGGGCGGAGAATGGGCGGAACTGGGCGGAGTTAGGGGCGGGATGGGCGGAGT
TAGGGGCGGGACTATGGTTGCTGACTAATTGAGATGCATGCTTTGCATACTTCTGCCTGCTGGGGAGCCT
GGGGACTTTCCACACCTGGTTGCTGACTAATTGAGATGCATGCTTTGCATACTTCTGCCTGCTGGGGAGC
CTGGGGACTTTCCACACCCTAACTGACACACACAGCAGAGATCCAGTTTGGTTAGATCTCGAGGTCGACG
GTATCGTTGGCCGGTACTCGACGTAGGGATAAGATCGGAAGAGCGGTTCAGCAGGAATGCCGAGACCGCG
CCAACGATAAGCTATCTATAACAAGAAAATATATATATAATAAGTTATCACGTAAGTAGAACATGAAATA
ACAATATAATTATCGTATGAGTTAAATCTTAAAAGTCACGTAAAAGATAATCATGCGTCATTTTGACTCA
CGCGGTCGTTATAGTTCAAAATCAGTGACACTTACCGCATTGACAAGCACGCCTCACGGGAGCTCCAAGC
GGCGACTGAGATGTCCTAAATGCACAGCGACGGATTCGCGCTATTTAGAAAGAGAGAGCAATATTTCAAG
AATGCATGCGTCAATTTTACGCAGACTATCTTTCTAGGGTTAATCTAGCTGCATCAGGATCATATCGTCG
GGTCTTTTTTCAATTGCTCAGTCATCGCCCAAGCTGGCGCTATCTGGGCATCGGGGAGGAAGAAGCCCGT
GCCTTTTCCCGCGAGGTTGAAGCGGCATGGAAAGAGTTTGCCGAGGATGACTGCTGCTGCATTGACGTTG
AGCGAAAACGCACGTTTACCATGATGATTCGGGAAGGTGTGGCCATGCACGCCTTTAACGGTGAACTGTT
CGTTCAGGCCACCTGGGATACCAGTTCGTCGCGGCTTTTCCGGACACAGTTCCGGATGGTCAGCCCGAAG
CGCATCAGCAACCCGAACAATACCGGCGACAGCCGGAACTGCCGTGCCGGTGTGCAGATTAATGACAGCG
GTGCGGCGCTGGGATATTACGTCAGCGAGGACGGGTATCCTGGCTGGATGCCGCAGAAATGGACATGGAT
ACCCCGTGAGTTACCCGGCGGGCGCGCTTGGCGTAATCATGGTCATAGCTGTTTCCTGTGTGAAATTGTT
ATCCGCTCACAATTCCACACAACATACGAGCCGGAAGCATAAAGTGTAAAGCCTGGGGTGCCTAATGAGT
GAGCTAACTCACATTAATTGCGTTGCGCTCACTGCCCGCTTTCCAGTCGGGAAACCTGTCGTGCCAGCTG
CATTAATGAATCGGCCAACGCGCGGGGAGAGGCGGTTTGCGTATTGGGCGCTCTTCCGCTTCCTCGCTCA
CTGACTCGCTGCGCTCGGTCGTTCGGCTGCGGCGAGCGGTATCAGCTCACTCAAAGGCGGTAATACGGTT
ATCCACAGAATCAGGGGATAACGCAGGAAAGACCTGGGTCCTTTTCATCACGTGCTATAAAAATAATTAT
AATTTAAATTTTTTAATATAAATATATAAATTAAAAATAGAAAGTAAAAAAAGAAATTAAAGAAAAAATA
GTTTTTGTTTTCCGAAGATGTAAAAGACTCTAGGGGGATCGCCAACAAATACTACCTTTTATCTTGCTCT
TCCTGCTCTCAGGTATTAATGCCGAATTGTTTCATCTTGTCTGTGTAGAAGACCACACACGAAAATCCTG
TGATTTTACATTTTACTTATCGTTAATCGAATGTATATCTATTTAATCTGCTTTTCTTGTCTAATAAATA
TATATGTAAAGTACGCTTTTTGTTGAAATTTTTTAAACCTTTGTTTATTTTTTTTTCTTCATTCCGTAAC
TCTTCTACCTTCTTTATTTACTTTCTAAAATCCAAATACAAAACATAAAAATAAATAAACACAGAGTAAA
TTCCCAAATTATTCCATCATTAAAAGATACGAGGCGCGTGTAAGTTACAGGCAAGCGATCCGTCTAAGAA
ACCATTATTATCATGACATTAACCTATAAAAATAGGCGTATCACGAGGCCCTTTCGTCTCGCGCGTTTCG
GTGATGACGGTGAAAACCTCTGACACATGCAGCTCCCGGAGACGGTCACAGCTTGTCTGTAAGCGGATGC
CGGGAGCAGACAAGCCCGTCAGGGCGCGTCAGCGGGTGTTGGCGGGTGTCGGGGCTGGCTTAACTATGCG
GCATCAGAGCAGATTGTACTGAGAGTGCACCATACCACCTTTTCAATTCATCATTTTTTTTTTATTCTTT
TTTTTGATTTCGGTTTCCTTGAAATTTTTTTGATTCGGTAATCTCCGAACAGAAGGAAGAACGAAGGAAG
GAGCACAGACTTAGATTGGTATATATACGCATATGTAGTGTTGAAGAAACATGAAATTGCCCAGTATTCT
TAACCCAACTGCACAGAACAAAAACCTGCAGGAAACGAAGATAAATCATGTCGAAAGCTACATATAAGGA
ACGTGCTGCTACTCATCCTAGTCCTGTTGCTGCCAAGCTATTTAATATCATGCACGAAAAGCAAACAAAC
TTGTGTGCTTCATTGGATGTTCGTACCACCAAGGAATTACTGGAGTTAGTTGAAGCATTAGGTCCCAAAA
TTTGTTTACTAAAAACACATGTGGATATCTTGACTGATTTTTCCATGGAGGGCACAGTTAAGCCGCTAAA
GGCATTATCCGCCAAGTACAATTTTTTACTCTTCGAAGACAGAAAATTTGCTGACATTGGTAATACAGTC
AAATTGCAGTACTCTGCGGGTGTATACAGAATAGCAGAATGGGCAGACATTACGAATGCACACGGTGTGG
TGGGCCCAGGTATTGTTAGCGGTTTGAAGCAGGCGGCAGAAGAAGTAACAAAGGAACCTAGAGGCCTTTT
GATGTTAGCAGAATTGTCATGCAAGGGCTCCCTATCTACTGGAGAATATACTAAGGGTACTGTTGACATT
GCGAAGAGCGACAAAGATTTTGTTATCGGCTTTATTGCTCAAAGAGACATGGGTGGAAGAGATGAAGGTT
ACGATTGGTTGATTATGACACCCGGTGTGGGTTTAGATGACAAGGGAGACGCATTGGGTCAACAGTATAG
AACCGTGGATGATGTGGTCTCTACAGGATCTGACATTATTATTGTTGGAAGAGGACTATTTGCAAAGGGA
AGGGATGCTAAGGTAGAGGGTGAACGTTACAGAAAAGCAGGCTGGGAAGCATATTTGAGAAGATGCGGCC
AGCAAAACTAAAAAACTGTATTATAAGTAAATGCATGTATACTAAACTCACAAATTAGAGCTTCAATTTA
ATTATATCAGTTATTACCCTATGCGGTGTGAAATACCGCACAGAGCAAAAGGCCAGCAAAAGGCCAGGAA
CCGTAAAAAGGCCGCGTTGCTGGCGTTTTTCCATAGGCTCCGCCCCCCTGACGAGCATCACAAAAATCGA
CGCTCAAGTCAGAGGTGGCGAAACCCGACAGGACTATAAAGATACCAGGCGTTTCCCCCTGGAAGCTCCC
TCGTGCGCTCTCCTGTTCCGACCCTGCCGCTTACCGGATACCTGTCCGCCTTTCTCCCTTCGGGAAGCGT
GGCGCTTTCTCATAGCTCACGCTGTAGGTATCTCAGTTCGGTGTAGGTCGTTCGCTCCAAGCTGGGCTGT
GTGCACGAACCCCCCGTTCAGCCCGACCGCTGCGCCTTATCCGGTAACTATCGTCTTGAGTCCAACCCGG
TAAGACACGACTTATCGCCACTGGCAGCAGCCACTGGTAACAGGATTAGCAGAGCGAGGTATGTAGGCGG
TGCTACAGAGTTCTTGAAGTGGTGGCCTAACTACGGCTACACTAGAAGAACAGTATTTGGTATCTGCGCT
CTGCTGAAGCCAGTTACCTTCGGAAAAAGAGTTGGTAGCTCTTGATCCGGCAAACAAACCACCGCTGGTA
GCGGTGGTTTTTTTGTTTGCAAGCAGCAGATTACGCGCAGAAAAAAAGGATCTCAAGAAGATCCTTTGAT
CTTTTCTACGGGGTCTGACGCTCAGTGGAACGAAAACTCACGTTAAGGGATTTTGGTCATGAGATTATCA
AAAAGGATCTTCACCTAGATCCTTTTAAATTAAAAATGAAGTTTTAAATCAATCTAAAGTATATATGAGT
AAACTTGGTCTGACAGTTACCAATGCTTAATCAGTGAGGCACCTATCTCAGCGATCTGTCTATTTCGTTC
ATCCATAGTTGCCTGACTCCCCGTCGTGTAGATAACTACGATACGGGAGGGCTTACCATCTGGCCCCAGT
GCTGCAATGATACCGCGAGACCCACGCTCACCGGCTCCAGATTTATCAGCAATAAACCAGCCAGCCGGAA
GGGCCGAGCGCAGAAGTGGTCCTGCAACTTTATCCGCCTCCATCCAGTCTATTAATTGTTGCCGGGAAGC
TAGAGTAAGTAGTTCGCCAGTTAATAGTTTGCGCAACGTTGTTGCCATTGCTACAGGCATCGTGGTGTCA
CGCTCGTCGTTTGGTATGGCTTCATTCAGCTCCGGTTCCCAACGATCAAGGCGAGTTACATGATCCCCCA
TGTTGTGCAAAAAAGCGGTTAGCTCCTTCGGTCCTCCGATCGTTGTCAGAAGTAAGTTGGCCGCAGTGTT
ATCACTCATGGTTATGGCAGCACTGCATAATTCTCTTACTGTCATGCCATCCGTAAGATGCTTTTCTGTG
ACTGGTGAGTACTCAACCAAGTCATTCTGAGAATAGTGTATGCGGCGACCGAGTTGCTCTTGCCCGGCGT
CAATACGGGATAATACCGCGCCACATAGCAGAACTTTAAAAGTGCTCATCATTGGAAAACGTTCTTCGGG
GCGAAAACTCTCAAGGATCTTACCGCTGTTGAGATCCAGTTCGATGTAACCCACTCGTGCACCCAACTGA
TCTTCAGCATCTTTTACTTTCACCAGCGTTTCTGGGTGAGCAAAAACAGGAAGGCAAAATGCCGCAAAAA
AGGGAATAAGGGCGACACGGAAATGTTGAATACTCATACTCTTCCTTTTTCAATATTATTGAAGCATTTA
TCAGGGTTATTGTCTCATGAGCGGATACATATTTGAATGTATTTAGAAAAATAAACAAATAGGGGTTCCG
CGCACATTTCCCCGAAAAGTGCCAC
Features (pLannotate 1.2.2; 32 found; start..end, strand, type, name):
     30..458     -  rep_origin     f1 ori (sequence partly withheld): f1 bacteriophage origin of replication; arrow indicates direction of (+) strand synthesis
    463..618     -  CDS            lacZα (fragment): LacZα fragment of β-galactosidase; lacZ fragment
    620..739     +  CDS            B (fragment): PORTL_LAMBD - Experimental evidence at protein level: Swiss-Prot protein existence level 1. Forms the portal vertex of the capsid (PubMed:6228056, PubMed:6232391). This portal plays critical roles in head assembly, genome packaging, neck/tail attachment, and genome ejection (Probable). The portal protein multimerizes as a single ring-shaped homododecamer arranged around a central channel (PubMed:6232391). Binds to the terminase subunits to form the packaging machine (PubMed:7799432). From Escherichia phage lambda (Bacteriophage lambda).
    981..999     -  misc_feature   MCS (fragment): pBluescript multiple cloning site
   1021..1245    -  polyA_signal   bGH poly(A) signal: bovine growth hormone polyadenylation signal
   1305..1346    -  CDS            V5 tag: epitope tag from simian virus 5
   1348..1372    +  protein_bind   attB2: mutant version of attB; recombination site for the Gateway® BP reaction BP Clonase™
   1395..5846    -  CDS            Cdk12: CDK12_MOUSE - Also known as Crk7, Crkrs, Kiaa0904. Experimental evidence at protein level: Swiss-Prot protein existence level 1. Cyclin-dependent kinase that phosphorylates the C-terminal domain (CTD) of the large subunit of RNA polymerase II (POLR2A), thereby acting as a key regulator of transcription elongation. Regulates the expression of genes involved in DNA repair and is required for the maintenance of genomic stability. Preferentially phosphorylates 'Ser-5' in CTD repeats that are already phosphorylated at 'Ser-7', but can also phosphorylate 'Ser-2'. Required for RNA splicing, possibly
   5882..5906    -  protein_bind   attB1: mutant version of attB; recombination site for the Gateway® BP reaction BP Clonase™
   6039..6077    -  promoter       minimal CMV promoter: human cytomegalovirus (CMV) immediate early promoter
   6082..6099    -  misc_feature   MCS (fragment): pUC18/19 multiple cloning site
   6110..6380    -  protein_bind   tetracycline response element: contains seven copies of the tetracycline operator tetO tetracycline repressor TetR
   6483..6594    -  polyA_signal   bGH poly(A) signal: bovine growth hormone polyadenylation signal
   6632..7435    -  CDS            NeoR/KanR: aminoglycoside phosphotransferase from Tn5; aph(3')-II (or nptII); confers resistance to neomycin, kanamycin, and G418 (Geneticin®)
   7449..7934    -  promoter       PGK promoter: mouse phosphoglycerate kinase 1 promoter
   7939..8259    -  promoter       SV40 promoter: SV40 enhancer and early promoter
   8286..8304    -  misc_feature   MCS (fragment): pBluescript multiple cloning site
   8723..9166    +  CDS            B (fragment): PORTL_LAMBD - Experimental evidence at protein level: Swiss-Prot protein existence level 1. Forms the portal vertex of the capsid (PubMed:6228056, PubMed:6232391). This portal plays critical roles in head assembly, genome packaging, neck/tail attachment, and genome ejection (Probable). The portal protein multimerizes as a single ring-shaped homododecamer arranged around a central channel (PubMed:6232391). Binds to the terminase subunits to form the packaging machine (PubMed:7799432). From Escherichia phage lambda (Bacteriophage lambda).
   9202..9224    -  protein_bind   lac operator (fragment): The lac repressor binds to the lac operator to inhibit transcription in E. coli. This inhibition can be relieved by adding lactose or isopropyl-β-D-thiogalactopyranoside (IPTG). lac repressor encoded by lacI
   9228..9258    -  promoter       lac promoter: promoter for the E. coli lac operon
   9273..9294    -  protein_bind   CAP binding site: CAP binding activates transcription in the presence of cAMP. E. coli catabolite activator protein
   9307..9399    -  CDS            lacI (fragment): lac repressor; lacI; The lac repressor binds to the lac operator to inhibit transcription in E. coli. This inhibition can be relieved by adding lactose or isopropyl-β-D-thiogalactopyranoside (IPTG).
   9401..9520    -  rep_origin     RSF ori (fragment): Plasmids containing the RSF 1030 origin of replication can be propagated in E. coli cells that contain additional plasmids with compatible origins.
   9535..10038   +  misc_feature   CEN/ARS: S. cerevisiae CEN6 centromere fused to an autonomously replicating sequence
  10106..10141   +  CDS            rop (fragment): Rop protein, which maintains plasmids at low copy number; rop
  10243..10292   +  misc_feature   bom (fragment): basis of mobility region from pBR322
  10300..10515   +  promoter       URA3 promoter: S. cerevisiae URA3
  10516..11319   +  CDS            URA3: orotidine-5'-phosphate decarboxylase, required for uracil biosynthesis; S. cerevisiae URA3; yeast auxotrophic marker, counterselectable with 5-fluoroorotic acid (5-FOA)
  11398..11422   +  misc_feature   bom (fragment): basis of mobility region from pBR322
  11476..12064   -  rep_origin     ori: high-copy-number ColE1/pMB1/pBR322/pUC origin of replication
  12235..13095   -  CDS            AmpR: β-lactamase; bla; confers resistance to ampicillin, carbenicillin, and related antibiotics
  13096..13200   -  promoter       AmpR promoter: bla
