[The description below was written by a language model from this plasmid's Addgene catalogue record and pLannotate feature annotations shown in this document.]
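Description:
PB-Neo-TetO-Cdk12_Untagged is a mammalian expression plasmid built on the PBNeo-TetO-Dest piggyBac destination backbone, carrying an untagged mouse Cdk12 cDNA placed by Gateway recombination under a doxycycline-responsive promoter. The total size is about 13.2 kb. In E. coli it is maintained through a high-copy ColE1/pUC-type origin and selected with ampicillin (AmpR with its own promoter). An f1 origin and lac/lacZα remnants from the parental cloning vector are also present. The annotation additionally detects a yeast CEN/ARS element and a URA3 marker with its promoter in the backbone, which would allow low-copy maintenance in S. cerevisiae, although the record assigns no purpose to these. The piggyBac terminal repeats themselves are not called in the feature table, so their positions cannot be given. The short lambda "B" fragment hits are probably spurious similarity matches.

The payload is a tetracycline response element with seven tetO copies fused to a minimal CMV promoter, followed by attB1, the Cdk12 open reading frame, attB2 and a bGH polyadenylation signal. A V5 tag sequence from the destination vector lies beyond attB2, but the catalogue entry lists no tag, which implies the insert's own stop codon prevents read-through into it. Transcription requires a tetracycline-controlled transactivator, which is not annotated on this plasmid and would have to be supplied separately. A neighbouring cassette places NeoR downstream of SV40 and PGK promoters with its own bGH poly(A) signal, giving G418 selection in mammalian cells. Co-delivery with piggyBac transposase should integrate the cassette into the genome, yielding stable lines with doxycycline-inducible CDK12, a kinase that phosphorylates the RNA polymerase II C-terminal domain. The associated study concerned CDK12 regulation of DNA repair genes through suppression of intronic polyadenylation.
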