Addgene plasmid #127178: PB-Neo-TetO-Cdk12_Untagged
Purpose: Untagged mouse Cdk12 transgene (NM_001109626.1 isoform) cloned into a dox-inducible piggybac destination vector
Depositing lab: Phil Sharp. Depositing organization: Massachusetts Institute of Technology. Publication: CDK12 regulates DNA repair genes by suppressing intronic polyadenylation. Dubbury SJ, Boutz PL, Sharp PA. Nature. 2018 Dec;564(7734):141-145. doi: 10.1038/s41586-018-0758-y. Epub 2018 Nov 28. PubMed 30487607.
Backbone
  Vector backbone: PBNeo-TetO-Dest
  Backbone manufacturer: Albert Cheng (Jackson Labs)
  Backbone size w/o insert (bp): 10369
  Total vector size (bp): 13223
  Modifications to backbone: None
  Vector type: Mammalian Expression ; Piggybac Transposase Vector
Growth in bacteria
  Bacterial resistance: Ampicillin, 100 μg/mL
  Growth temperature: 30°C
  Growth strain: NEB Stable
  Copy number: Unknown
Gene/Insert
  Gene/Insert name: Mouse Cyclin Dependent Kinase 12 (alt name: Cdk12)
  Species: M. musculus (mouse)
  Insert size (bp): 4482
  GenBank ID: NM_001109626.1
  Entrez Gene: Cdk12 (a.k.a. 1810022J16Rik, Crk7, Crkrs, D11Ertd752e, Pksc)
  Promoter: TetO Promoter
  Tag / fusion protein: None
  Cloning method: Gateway Cloning
  Sequencing primers: 5′ atccacgctgttttgacctc; 3′ agaccgaggagagggttagg
Terms and licenses: Academic/Nonprofit Terms; Industry Terms: Not Available to Industry
How to cite: PB-Neo-TetO-Cdk12_Untagged was a gift from Phil Sharp (Addgene plasmid # 127178 ; http://n2t.net/addgene:127178 ; RRID:Addgene_127178)
